>Addgene plasmid #223208 | pHR-GAL4-PDL1-IRES-mCherry-PGK-BFP | addgene full sequence | sequence record 451594 | Addgene NGS Result
GTCGAGAGAGCTCCTCTGGTTTCCCTTTCGCTTTCAAGTCCCTGTTCGGGCGCCACTGCTAGAGATTTTC
CACACTGACTAAAAGGGTCTGAGGGATCTCTAGTTACCAGAGTCACACAACAGACGGGCACACACTACTT
GAAGCACTCAAGGCAAGCTTTATTGAGGCTTAAGCAGTGGGTTCCCTAGTTAGCCAGAGAGCTCCCAGGC
TCAGATCTGGTCTAACCAGAGAGACCCAGTACAGGCAAAAAGCAGCTGCTTATATGCAGGATCTGAGGGC
TCGCCACTCCCCAGTCCCGCCCAGGCCACGCCTCCCTGGAAAGTCCCCAGCGGAAAGTCCCTTGTAGCAA
GCTCGATATCAGCAGTTCTTGAAGTACTCCGGATGCAGCTCTCGGGCCACGTGATGAAATGCTAGGCGGC
TGTCAAACCTCCACTCTAACACTTCTCTCTACGGGTCATCCATCCCATGCAGGCTCACAGGGTGTAACAA
GCTGGTGTTCTCTCCTTTATTGGCCTCTTCTACCTTATCTGGCTCAACTGGTACTAGCTTGTAGCACCAT
CCAAAGGTCAGTGGATATCTGACCCCTGGCCCTGGTGTGTAGTTCTGCTAATCAGGGAAGTAGCCTTGTG
TGTGGTAGATCCACAGATCAAGGATATCTTGTCTTCTTTGGGAGTGAATTAGCCCTTCCAACTACTAAGT
TTGTAGTACATATTTAACAAATACAATTTCTTTAAAATGAAAATAATTCAGAGGAATCACAGGTTTAGAG
TAAATGAAACCACAGGTAATTGGCAGTGGTAATAGGGTATGGGGTGGGAAGTTTGGGATGATTTTGGTTA
GCTTGAGTTATCCAGTTGATCCAGACATGATAAGATACATTGATGAGTTTGGACAAACCACAACTAGAAT
GCAGTGAAAAAAATGCTTTATTTGTGAAATTTGTGATGCTATTGCTTTATTTGTAACCATTATAAGCTGC
AATAAACAAGTTAACAACAACAATTGCATTCATTTTATGTTTCAGGTTCAGGGGGAGGTGTGGGAGGTTT
TTTAAAGCAAGTAAAACCTCTACAAATGTGGTATGGCTGATTATGATCTCTAGTCAAGGCACTATACATC
AAATATTCCTTATTAACCCCTTTACAAATTAAAAAGCTAAAGGTACACAATTTTTGAGCATAGTTATTAA
TAGCAGACACTCTATGCCTGTGTGGAGTAAGAAAAAACAGTATGTTATGATTATAACTGTTATGCCTACT
TATAAAGGTTACAGAATATTTTTCCATAATTTTCTTGTATAGCAGTGCAGCTTTTTCCTTTGTGGTGTAA
ATAGCAAAGCAAGCAAGAGTTCTATTACTAAACACAGCATGACTCAAAAAACTTAGCAATTCTGAAGGAA
AGTCCTTGGGGTCTTCTACCTTTCTCTTCTTTTTTGGAGGAGTAGAATGTTGAGAGTCAGCAGTAGCCTC
ATCATCACTAGATGGCATTTCTTCTGAGCAAAACAGGTTTTCCTCATTAAAGGCATTCCACCACTGCTCC
CATTCATCAGTTCCATAGGTTGGAATCTAAAATACACAAACAATTAGAATCAGTAGTTTAACACATTATA
CACTTAAAAATTTTATATTTACCTTAGAGCTTTAAATCTCTGTAGGTAGTTTGTCCAATTATGTCACACC
ACAGAAGTAAGGTTCCTTCACAAAGATCCGGGGCCCACTCATAAATCCAGTTGCCGCCACGGTAGCCAAT
CACCGTATCGTATAAATCATCGTCGGTACGTTCGGCATCGCTCATCACAATACGTGCCTGGACGTCGAGG
ATTTCGCGTGGGTCAATGCCGCGCCAGATCCACATCAGACGGTTAATCATGCGATACCAGTGAGGGATGG
TTTTACCATCAAGGGCCGACTGCACAGGCGGTTGTGCGCCGTGATTAAAGCGGCGGACTAGCGTCGAGGT
TTCAGGATGTTTAAAGCGGGGTTTGAACAGGGTTTCGCTCAGGTTTGCCTGTGTCATGGATGCAGCCTCC
AGAATACTTACTGGAAACTATTGTAACCCGCCTGAAGTTAAAAAGAACAACGCCCGGCAGTGCCAGGCGT
TGAAAAGATTAGCGACCGGAGATTGGCGGGACGAATACGACGCCCATATCCCACGGCTGTTCAATCCAGG
TATCTTGCGGGATATCAACAACATAGTCATCAACCAGCGGACGACCAGCCGGTTTTGCGAAGATGGTGAC
AAAGTGCGCTTTTGGATACATTTCACGAATCGCAACCGCAGTACCACCGGTATCCACCAGGTCATCAATA
ACGATGAAGCCTTCGCCATCGCCTTCTGCGCGTTTCAGCACTTTAAGCTCGCGCTGGTTGTCGTGATCGT
AGCTGGAAATACAAACGGTATCGACATGACGAATACCCAGTTCACGCGCCAGTAACGCACCCGGTACAGA
CCGCCACGGCTTACGGCAATAATGCCTTTCCATTGTTCAGAAGGCATCAGTCGGCTTGCGAGTTTACGTG
CATGGATCTGCAACATGTCCCAGGTGACGATGTATTTTTCGCTCATGTGAAGTGTCCCAGCCTGTTTATC
TACGGCTTAAAAAGTGTTCGAGGGGAAAATAGGTTGCGCGAGATTATAGAGATCTGGCGCACTAAAAACC
AGTATTTCACATGAGTCCGCGTCTTTTTACGCACTGCCTCTCCCTGACGCGGGATAAAGTGGTATTCTCA
AACATATCTCGCAAGCCTGTCTTGTGTCCAAGCTTTTTGCAAAAGCCTAGGCCTCCAAAAAAGCCTCCTC
ACTACTTCTGGAATAGCTCAGAGGCCGAGGCGGCCTCGGCCTCTGCATAAATAAAAAAAATTAGTCAGCC
ATGGGGCGGAGAATGGGCGGAACTGGGCGGAGTTAGGGGCGGGATGGGCGGAGTTAGGGGCGGGACTATG
GTTGCTGACTAATTGAGATGCATGCTTTGCATACTTCTGCCTGCTGGGGAGCCTGGGGACTTTCCACACC
TGGTTGCTGACTAATTGAGATGCATGCTTTGCATACTTCTGCCTGCTGGGGAGCCTGGGGACTTTCCACA
CCCTAACTGACACACATTCCACAGCTGCATTAATGAATCGGCCAACGCGCGGGGAGAGGCGGTTTGCGTA
TTGGGCGCTCTTCCGCTTCCTCGCTCACTGACTCGCTGCGCTCGGTCGTTCGGCTGCGGCGAGCGGTATC
AGCTCACTCAAAGGCGGTAATACGGTTATCCACAGAATCAGGGGATAACGCAGGAAAGAACATGTGAGCA
AAAGGCCAGCAAAAGGCCAGGAACCGTAAAAAGGCCGCGTTGCTGGCGTTTTTCCATAGGCTCCGCCCCC
CTGACGAGCATCACAAAAATCGACGCTCAAGTCAGAGGTGGCGAAACCCGACAGGACTATAAAGATACCA
GGCGTTTCCCCCTGGAAGCTCCCTCGTGCGCTCTCCTGTTCCGACCCTGCCGCTTACCGGATACCTGTCC
GCCTTTCTCCCTTCGGGAAGCGTGGCGCTTTCTCATAGCTCACGCTGTAGGTATCTCAGTTCGGTGTAGG
TCGTTCGCTCCAAGCTGGGCTGTGTGCACGAACCCCCCGTTCAGCCCGACCGCTGCGCCTTATCCGGTAA
CTATCGTCTTGAGTCCAACCCGGTAAGACACGACTTATCGCCACTGGCAGCAGCCACTGGTAACAGGATT
AGCAGAGCGAGGTATGTAGGCGGTGCTACAGAGTTCTTGAAGTGGTGGCCTAACTACGGCTACACTAGAA
GAACAGTATTTGGTATCTGCGCTCTGCTGAAGCCAGTTACCTTCGGAAAAAGAGTTGGTAGCTCTTGATC
CGGCAAACAAACCACCGCTGGTAGCGGTGGTTTTTTTGTTTGCAAGCAGCAGATTACGCGCAGAAAAAAA
GGATCTCAAGAAGATCCTTTGATCTTTTCTACGGGGTCTGACGCTCAGTGGAACGAAAACTCACGTTAAG
GGATTTTGGTCATGAGATTATCAAAAAGGATCTTCACCTAGATCCTTTTAAATTAAAAATGAAGTTTTAA
ATCAATCTAAAGTATATATGAGTAAACTTGGTCTGACAGTTACCAATGCTTAATCAGTGAGGCACCTATC
TCAGCGATCTGTCTATTTCGTTCATCCATAGTTGCCTGACTCCCCGTCGTGTAGATAACTACGATACGGG
AGGGCTTACCATCTGGCCCCAGTGCTGCAATGATACCGCGAGACCCACGCTCACCGGCTCCAGATTTATC
AGCAATAAACCAGCCAGCCGGAAGGGCCGAGCGCAGAAGTGGTCCTGCAACTTTATCCGCCTCCATCCAG
TCTATTAATTGTTGCCGGGAAGCTAGAGTAAGTAGTTCGCCAGTTAATAGTTTGCGCAACGTTGTTGCCA
TTGCTACAGGCATCGTGGTGTCACGCTCGTCGTTTGGTATGGCTTCATTCAGCTCCGGTTCCCAACGATC
AAGGCGAGTTACATGATCCCCCATGTTGTGCAAAAAAGCGGTTAGCTCCTTCGGTCCTCCGATCGTTGTC
AGAAGTAAGTTGGCCGCAGTGTTATCACTCATGGTTATGGCAGCACTGCATAATTCTCTTACTGTCATGC
CATCCGTAAGATGCTTTTCTGTGACTGGTGAGTACTCAACCAAGTCATTCTGAGAATAGTGTATGCGGCG
ACCGAGTTGCTCTTGCCCGGCGTCAATACGGGATAATACCGCGCCACATAGCAGAACTTTAAAAGTGCTC
ATCATTGGAAAACGTTCTTCGGGGCGAAAACTCTCAAGGATCTTACCGCTGTTGAGATCCAGTTCGATGT
AACCCACTCGTGCACCCAACTGATCTTCAGCATCTTTTACTTTCACCAGCGTTTCTGGGTGAGCAAAAAC
AGGAAGGCAAAATGCCGCAAAAAAGGGAATAAGGGCGACACGGAAATGTTGAATACTCATACTCTTCCTT
TTTCAATATTATTGAAGCATTTATCAGGGTTATTGTCTCATGAGCGGATACATATTTGAATGTATTTAGA
AAAATAAACAAATAGGGGTTCCGCGCACATTTCCCCGAAAAGTGCCACCTGACGTCTAAGAAACCATTAT
TATCATGACATTAACCTATAAAAATAGGCGTATCACGAGGCCCTTTCGTCTCGCGCGTTTCGGTGATGAC
GGTGAAAACCTCTGACACATGCAGCTCCCGGAGACGGTCACAGCTTGTCTGTAAGCGGATGCCGGGAGCA
GACAAGCCCGTCAGGGCGCGTCAGCGGGTGTTGGCGGGTGTCGGGGCTGGCTTAACTATGCGGCATCAGA
GCAGATTGTACTGAGAGTGCACCATTCGACGCTCTCCCTTATGCGACTCCTGCATTAGGAAGCAGCCCAG
TAGTAGGTTGAGGCCGTTGAGCACCGCCGCCGCAAGGAATGGTGCATGCAAGGAGATGGCGCCCAACAGT
CCCCCGGCCACGGGGCCTGCCACCATACCCACGCCGAAACAAGCGCTCATGAGCCCGAAGTGGCGAGCCC
GATCTTCCCCATCGGTGATGTCGGCGATATAGGCGCCAGCAACCGCACCTGTGGCGCCGGTGATGCCGGC
CACGATGCGTCCGGCGTAGAGGATCTGGCTAGCGATGACCCTGCTGATTGGTTCGCTGACCATTTCCGGG
TGCGGGACGGCGTTACCAGAAACTCAGAAGGTTCGTCCAACCAAACCGACTCTGACGGCAGTTTACGAGA
GAGATGATAGGGTCTGCTTCAGTAAGCCAGATGCTACACAATTAGGCTTGTACATATTGTCGTTAGAACG
CGGCTACAATTAATACATAACCTTATGTATCATACACATACGATTTAGGTGACACTATAGAATACACGGA
ATTAATTCTAGATGCTGCTAGAGATTTTCCACACTGACTAAAAGGGTCTGAGGGATCTCTAGTTACCAGA
GTCACACAACAGACGGGCACACACTACTTGAAGCACTCAAGGCAAGCTTTATTGAGGCTTAAGCAGTGGG
TTCCCTAGTTAGCCAGAGAGCTCCCAGGCTCAGATCTGGTCTAACCAGAGAGACCCAGTACAAGCAAAAA
GCAGATCTTGTCTTCGTTGGGAGTGAATTAGCCCTTCCAGTCCCCCCTTTTCTTTTAAAAAGTGGCTAAG
ATCTACAGCTGCCTTGTAAGTCATTGGTCTTAAAGGTACCGAGCTCGAATTAATTCCCTCGAGGTCGACG
GTATCGATGCGGGGAGGCGGCCCAAAGGGAGATCCGACTCGTCTGAGGGCGAAGGCGAAGACGCGGAAGA
GGCCGCAGAGCCGGCAGCAGGCCGCGGGAAGGAAGGTCCGCTGGATTGAGGGCCGAAGGGACGTAGCAGA
AGGACGTCCCGCGCAGAATCCAGGTGGCAACACAGGCGAGCAGCCAAGGAAAGGACGATGATTTCCCCGA
CAACACCACGGAATTGTCAGTGCCCAACAGCCGAGCCCCTGTCCAGCAGCGGGCAAGGCAGGCGGCGATG
AGTTCCGCCGTGGCAATAGGGAGGGGGAAAGCGAAAGTCCCGGAAAGGAGCTGACAGGTGGTGGCAATGC
CCCAACCAGTGGGGGTTGCGTCAGCAAACACAGTGCACACCACGCCACGTTGCCTGACAACGGGCCACAA
CTCCTCATAAAGAGACAGCAACCAGGATTTATACAAGGAGGAGAAAATGAAAGCCATACGGGAAGCAATA
GCATGATACAAAGGCATTAAAGCAGCGTATCCACATAGCGTAAAAGGAGCAACATAGTTAAGAATACCAG
TCAATCTTTCACAAATTTTGTAATCCAGAGGTTGATTATCGATAAGCTTGATATCAAGCTTGCATGCCTG
CATTAATTAAGCTTGTGCCCCAGTTTGCTAGGGAGGTCGCAGTATCTGGCCACTGCCACCTCGTGCTGCT
CGACGTAGGTCTCGTTGTTGGCCTCCTTGATTCTTTCCAGTCTGTAGTCCACATAGTAGACGCCAGGCAT
CTTGAGGTTCTTAGCGGGTTTCTTGGATCTATATGTGGTCTTGATGTTTGCGATCAGATGGCTCCCGCCC
ACGAGCTTCAGGGCCATGTCGTTTCTGCCTTCCAGGCCGCCGTCAGCGGGGTACAGCGTCTCGGTGAAGG
CCTCCCAGCCGAGTGTTTTCTTCTGCATCACAGGGCCGTTGGATGTGAAGTTCACCCCTCTGATCTTGAC
GTTGTAGATGAGGCAGCCGTCCTGGAGGCTGGTGTCCTGGGTAGCGGTCAGCACGCCCCCGTCTTCGTAT
GTGGTGACTCTCTCCCATGTGAAGCCCTCAGGGAAGGACTGCTTGAAGAAGTCGGGGATGCCCTGGGTGT
GGTTGATGAAGGTCTTGCTGCCGTAGAGGAAGCTAGTAGCCAGGATGTCGAAGGCGAAGGGGAGAGGGCC
GCCCTCGACCACCTTGATTCTCATGGTCTGGGTGCCCTCGTAGGGCTTGCCTTCGCCCTCGGATGTGCAC
TTGAAGTGATGGTTGTCCACGGTGCCCTCCATGTACAGCTTCATGTGCATGTTCTCCTTAATCAGCTCGC
TCATGGTAAGCTTGGGCTGCAGGTCGAAAGGCCCGGAGATGAGGAAGAGGAGAACAGCGCGGCAGACGTG
CGCTTTTGAAGCGTGCAGAATGCCGGGCCTCCGGAGGACCTTCGGGCGCCCGCCCCGCCCCTGAGCCCGC
CCCCGGACCCACCCCTTCCCAGCCTCTGAGCCCAGAAAGCGAAGGAGCAAAGCTGCTATTGGCCGCTGCC
CCAAAGGCCTACCCGCTTCCATTGCTCAGCGGTGCTGTCCATCTGCACGAGACTAGTGAGACGTGCTACT
TCCATTTGTCACGTCCTGCACGACGCGAGCTGCGGGGCGGGGGGGAACTTCCTGACTAGGGGAGGAGTAG
AAGGTGGCGCGAAGGGGCCACCAAAGAACGGAGCCGGTTGGCGCCTACCGGTGGATGTGGAATGTGTGCG
AGGCCAGAGGCCACTTGTGTAGCGCCAAGTGCCCAGCGGGGCTGCTAAAGCGCATGCTCCAGACTGCCTT
GGGAAAAGCGCCTCCCCTACCCGGTAGAATTCGTTAACCTCGTGCAGGTCGACTCTAGAGTCGCGGCCTC
AGTCAGTCACGCATGTTGCAGGTGGGAGTTGCGGCCCTACTTGTACAGCTCGTCCATGCCGCCGGTGGAG
TGGCGGCCCTCGGCGCGTTCGTACTGTTCCACGATGGTGTAGTCCTCGTTGTGGGAGGTGATGTCCAACT
TGATGTTGACGTTGTAGGCGCCGGGCAGCTGCACGGGCTTCTTGGCCTTGTAGGTGGTCTTGACCTCAGC
GTCGTAGTGGCCGCCGTCCTTCAGCTTCAGCCTCTGCTTGATCTCGCCCTTCAGGGCGCCGTCCTCGGGG
TACATCCGCTCGGAGGAGGCCTCCCAGCCCATGGTCTTCTTCTGCATTACGGGGCCGTCGGAGGGGAAGT
TGGTGCCGCGCAGCTTCACCTTGTAGATGAACTCGCCGTCCTGCAGGGAGGAGTCCTGGGTCACGGTCAC
CACGCCGCCGTCCTCGAAGTTCATCACGCGCTCCCACTTGAAGCCCTCGGGGAAGGACAGCTTCAAGTAG
TCGGGGATGTCGGCGGGGTGCTTCACGTAGGCCTTGGAGCCGTACATGAACTGAGGGGACAGGATGTCCC
AGGCGAAGGGCAGGGGGCCACCCTTGGTCACCTTCAGCTTGGCGGTCTGGGTGCCCTCGTAGGGGCGGCC
CTCGCCCTCGCCCTCGATCTCGAACTCGTGGCCGTTCACGGAGCCCTCCATGTGCACCTTGAAGCGCATG
AACTCCTTGATGATGGCCATGTTATCCTCCTCGCCCTTGCTCACCATGGACCCGCCAGCGCTCATTTATC
ATCGTGTTTTTCAAAGGAAAACCACGTCCCCGTGGTTCGGGGGGCCTAGACGTTTTTTTAACCTCGACTA
AACACATGTAAAGCATGTGCACCGAGGCCCCAGATCAGATCCCATACAATGGGGTACCTTCTGGGCATCC
TTCAGCCCCTTGTTGAATACGCTTGAGGAGAGCCATTTGACTCTTTCCACAACTATCCAACTCACAACGT
GGCACTGGGGTTGTGCCGCCTTTGCAGGTGTATCTTATACACGTGGCTTTTGGCCGCAGAGGCACCTGTC
GCCAGGTGGGGGGTTCCGCTGCCTGCAAAGGGTCGCTACAGACGTTGTTTGTCTTCAAGAAGCTTCCAGA
GGAACTGCTTCCTTCACGACATTCAACAGACCTTGCATTCCTTTGGCGAGAGGGGAAAGACCCCTAGGAA
TGCTCGTCAAGAAGACAGGGCCAGGTTTCCGGGCCCTCACATTGCCAAAAGACGGCAATATGGTGGAAAA
TAACATATAGACAAACGCACACCGGCCTTATTCCAAGCGGCTTCGGCCAGTAACGTTAGGGGGGGGGGAG
GGAGAGGGGGGCCGCAAGTCAAGGATCTCATGTCTCCTCCAAGTGTGTATCAGACTGTTTTTTACTGTTC
GTATCTTGGATTCCGCACTTCTTCACATCCATCATGCGGCCTTTGCGAAGGCGGAAAATAAAAGTCAGTG
CCACGCCAAGACACAGGAGTATAGCACCGAGTATCACCAGATGTGTTCTTTCGTTGGGGGGATGCGCGAG
GGGCAACTCTGGTATCACAAGCTCTGCCGTATGATTTTCCTCCGGATCGAGTCGCCTGAAGGTGCAATAG
AAAATTTCGTTTGTGGTTGTATTGATTCTCAGTGTTGACGTAACATTAAACAGCTTCTCTTCCCTCTTAC
TGTTCGTTGTTGTGGTTTTACCAGACAAGACCTGGTGGTCTGAACTCGTCCATATTACCTCCGCTTTCGG
GTAACCTTCGGCTTGACACGTCAGCTCATGTTCGCTGGTCACAGGATCCACCACAAGGATCCGTTGGTTA
ATTTTATTGTAGGGCGCATTCACTTTAACGGTAATGCGTTTATAGTCAGCACCACCGTATGAGATCATAC
ATCGGTAAACTCCGGCATCCTGAAGTTTAACATCCGTTATTTGCAACGCTGCATTGCCCAAGCTAAGCTG
GTCTTTGAGGAGGCGAGCCCGCTGTCTATAACTACTATGTTGCACTTTAAGGTCCTCCTCTCCGTGGACG
AATTGAATGATATTTTTGTCCTCCATTTCCCAATAAACTATCAATGCGGCCAGATCCAACTGCTTTTCCA
CGGGGAACTTGCATTCTATCGTCATATTGCTGCCGTACTCGACAACATAAAGATCCTTTGGCACGGTGAC
CGTGAACGCATTCAGAAGATGCCAGTACGTCATAAAGATAAACACGGCGAAAATTCTCATGGCGGCGATC
CAACGAATGTCGAGAGGCTGGATCGGTCCCGGTGTCTTCTATGGAGGTCAAAACAGCGTGGATGGCGTCT
CCAGGCGATCTGACGGTTCACTAAACGAGCTCTGCTTATATAGGCCTCCCACCGTACACGCCTAACTAGT
CGTTCGGAGGACAGTGCTCCGACGTTCGGAGGACATGCTCCGTTCGGAGGACAGTGCTCCGACGTTCGGA
GGACAGTGCTCCGACGTTCGGAGGACAGTGCTCCGACGTTCGGAGGACAGTGCTCCGAATTCGATATCAA
GCTTATCGATCCAAACTGGATCTCTGCTGTCCCTGTAATAAACCCGAAAATTTTGAATTTTTGTAATTTG
TTTTTGTAATTCTTTAGTTTGTATGTCTGTTGCTATTATGTCTACTATTCTTTCCCCTGCACTGTACCCC
CCAATCCCCCCTTTTCTTTTAAAATTGTGGATGAATACTGCCATTTGGCGATACCGTCGAGATCCGTTCA
CTAATCGAATGGATCTGTCTCTGTCTCTCTCTCCACCTTCTTCTTCTATTCCTTCGGGCCTGTCGGGTCC
CCTCGGGGTTGGGAGGTGGGTCTGAAACGATAATGGTGAATATCCCTGCCTAACTCTATTCACTATAGAA
AGTACAGCAAAAACTATTCTTAAACCTACCAAGCCTCCTACTATCATTATGAATAATTTTATATACCACA
GCCAATTTGTTATGTTAAACCAATTCCACAAACTTGCCCATTTATCTAATTCCAATAATTCTTGTTCATT
CTTTTCTTGCTGGTTTTGCGATTCTTCAATTAAGGAGTGTATTAAGCTTGTGTAATTGTTAATTTCTCTG
TCCCACTCCATCCAGGTCGTGTGATTCCAAATCTGTTCCAGAGATTTATTACTCCAACTAGCATTCCAAG
GCACAGCAGTGGTGCAAATGAGTTTTCCAGAGCAACCCCAAATCCCCAGGAGCTGTTGATCCTTTAGGTA
TCTTTCCACAGCCAGGATTCTTGCCTGGAGCTGCTTGATGCCCCAGACTGTGAGTTGCAACAGATGCTGT
TGCGCCTCAATAGCCCTCAGCAAATTGTTCTGCTGCTGCACTATACCAGACAATAATTGTCTGGCCTGTA
CCGTCAGCGTCATTGACGCTGCGCCCATAGTGCTTCCTGCTGCTCCCAAGAACCCAAGGAACAAAGCTCC
TATTCCCACTGCTCTTTTTTCTCTCTGCACCACTCTTCTCTTTGCCTTGGTGGGTGCTACTCCTAATGGT
TCAATTTTTACTACTTTATATTTATATAATTCACTTCTCCAATTGTCCCTCATATCTCCTCCTCCAGGTC
TGAAGATCAGCGGCCGGCCGCTTGCTGTGCGGTGGTCTTACTTTTGTTTTGCTCTTCCTCTATCTTGTCT
AAAGCTTCCTTGGTGTCTTTTATCTCTATCCTTTGATGCACACAATAGAGGGTTGCTACTGTATTATATA
ATGATCTAAGTTCTTCTGATCCTGTCTGAAGGGATGGTTGTAGCTGTCCCAGTATTTGTCTACAGCCTTC
TGATGTTTCTAACAGGCCAGGATTAACTGCGAATCGTTCTAGCTCCCTGCTTGCCCATACTATATGTTTT
AATTTATATTTTTTCTTTCCCCCTGGCCTTAACCGAATTTTTTCCCATCGCGATCTAATTCTCCCCCGCT
TAATACTGACGCTCTCGCACCCATCTCTCTCCTTCTAGCCTCCGCTAGTCAAAATTTTTGGCGTACTCAC
CAGTCGCCGCCCCTCGCCTCTTGCCGTGCGCGCTTCAGCAAGCCGAGTCCTGC
Features (pLannotate 1.2.2; 37 found; start..end, strand, type, name):
     57..314     -  LTR            5' LTR (truncated): truncated 5' long terminal repeat (LTR) from HIV-1
    362..691     -  CDS            nef (fragment): NEF_HV1BR - Experimental evidence at protein level: Swiss-Prot protein existence level 1. Extracellular Nef protein targets CD4(+) T-lymphocytes for apoptosis by interacting with CXCR4 surface receptors (PubMed:14990729). From Human immunodeficiency virus type 1 group M subtype B (isolate BRU/LAI) (HIV-1).
    858..992     -  polyA_signal   SV40 poly(A) signal: SV40 polyadenylation signal
   1015..1098    -  CDS            large T antigen (fragment): large T antigen from SV40 (simian virus 40)
   1417..1437    -  CDS            SV40 NLS: nuclear localization signal of SV40 (simian virus 40) large T antigen
   1567..1632    -  intron         small t intron: SV40 (simian virus 40) small t antigen intron
   1634..1708    -  CDS            small t antigen (fragment): SV40 (simian virus 40) small t antigen
   1712..2017    -  CDS            frsA (fragment): FRSA_ECOLI - Also known as yafA. Experimental evidence at protein level: Swiss-Prot protein existence level 1. Catalyzes the hydrolysis of esters (PubMed:15808744). Displays esterase activity toward pNP-butyrate (PubMed:15808744). May stimulate mixed-acid fermentation by acting as a fermentation/respiration switch that down-regulates respiration and up- regulates fermentation rates (PubMed:15169777). From Escherichia coli (strain K12).
   2112..2447    -  CDS            gpt (fragment): XGPT_ECOLI - Also known as gpp, gxu. Experimental evidence at protein level: Swiss-Prot protein existence level 1. Purine salvage pathway enzyme that catalyzes the transfer of the ribosyl-5-phosphate group from 5-phospho-alpha-D-ribose 1- diphosphate (PRPP) to the N9 position of the 6-oxopurines guanine and xanthine to form the corresponding ribonucleotides GMP (guanosine 5'- monophosphate) and XMP (xanthosine 5'-monophosphate), with the release of PPi. To a lesser extent, also acts on hypoxanthine (PubMed:9100006, PubMed:3886014). Does not ribophosphorylate adenine (PubMed:3886014). From Esch
   2447..2566    -  CDS            gpt (fragment): XGPT_ECOLI - Also known as gpp, gxu. Experimental evidence at protein level: Swiss-Prot protein existence level 1. Purine salvage pathway enzyme that catalyzes the transfer of the ribosyl-5-phosphate group from 5-phospho-alpha-D-ribose 1- diphosphate (PRPP) to the N9 position of the 6-oxopurines guanine and xanthine to form the corresponding ribonucleotides GMP (guanosine 5'- monophosphate) and XMP (xanthosine 5'-monophosphate), with the release of PPi. To a lesser extent, also acts on hypoxanthine (PubMed:9100006, PubMed:3886014). Does not ribophosphorylate adenine (PubMed:3886014). From Esch
   2766..3095    -  promoter       SV40 promoter: SV40 enhancer and early promoter
   3102..3158    -  CDS            lacI (fragment): lac repressor; lacI; The lac repressor binds to the lac operator to inhibit transcription in E. coli. This inhibition can be relieved by adding lactose or isopropyl-β-D-thiogalactopyranoside (IPTG).
   3341..3929    -  rep_origin     ori: high-copy-number ColE1/pMB1/pBR322/pUC origin of replication
   4100..4960    -  CDS            AmpR: β-lactamase; bla; confers resistance to ampicillin, carbenicillin, and related antibiotics
   4961..5065    -  promoter       AmpR promoter: bla
   5160..5195    +  CDS            rop (fragment): Rop protein, which maintains plasmids at low copy number; rop
   5297..5345    +  misc_feature   bom (fragment): basis of mobility region from pBR322
   5346..5625    -  CDS            TcR (fragment): tetracycline efflux protein; tet; confers resistance to tetracycline
   5853..5871    +  promoter       SP6 promoter: promoter for bacteriophage SP6 RNA polymerase
   5896..6129    -  LTR            3' LTR (ΔU3): self-inactivating 3' long terminal repeat (LTR) from HIV-1
   6131..6199    -  CDS            nef (fragment): NEF_HV1Z2 - Experimental evidence at protein level: Swiss-Prot protein existence level 1. Extracellular Nef protein targets CD4(+) T-lymphocytes for apoptosis by interacting with CXCR4 surface receptors. From Human immunodeficiency virus type 1 group M subtype D (isolate Z2/CDC-Z34) (HIV-1).
   6216..6238    -  misc_feature   MCS (fragment): pBluescript multiple cloning site
   6239..6827    -  misc_feature   WPRE: woodchuck hepatitis virus posttranscriptional regulatory element
   6827..6845    -  misc_feature   MCS (fragment): pBluescript multiple cloning site
   6863..7564    -  CDS            TagBFP: monomeric blue fluorescent protein mammalian codon-optimized
   7585..8072    -  promoter       PGK promoter: mouse phosphoglycerate kinase 1 promoter
   8093..8110    -  misc_feature   MCS (fragment): pUC18/19 multiple cloning site
   8157..8867    -  CDS            mCherry: monomeric derivative of DsRed fluorescent protein (Shaner et al., 2004) mammalian codon-optimized
   8886..9348    -  misc_feature   IRES: internal ribosome entry site (IRES) of the encephalomyocarditis virus (EMCV)
   9481..10350   -  CDS            CD274: PD1L1_HUMAN - Also known as B7H1, PDCD1L1, PDCD1LG1, PDL1. Experimental evidence at protein level: Swiss-Prot protein existence level 1. The PDCD1-mediated inhibitory pathway is exploited by tumors to attenuate anti-tumor immunity and escape destruction by the immune system, thereby facilitating tumor survival (PubMed:28813417, PubMed:28813410). The interaction with PDCD1/PD-1 inhibits cytotoxic T lymphocytes (CTLs) effector function (By similarity). The blockage of the PDCD1-mediated pathway results in the reversal of the exhausted T- cell phenotype and the normalization of the anti-tumor res
  10458..10494   -  promoter       minimal CMV promoter (fragment): human cytomegalovirus (CMV) immediate early promoter
  10627..10650   +  misc_feature   MCS (fragment): pBluescript multiple cloning site
  10687..10804   -  misc_feature   cPPT/CTS: central polypurine tract and central termination sequence of HIV-1
  10841..10941   -  CDS            Rev (fragment): human immunodeficiency virus 1 (HIV-1) Rev protein; rev; enhances nuclear export of unspliced and incompletely spliced viral mRNAs
  11318..11551   -  misc_feature   RRE: The Rev response element (RRE) of HIV-1 allows for Rev-dependent mRNA export from the nucleus to the cytoplasm.
  11726..12064   -  CDS            HIV-1 gag (fragment): gag protein from human immunodeficiency virus 1; gag
  12048..10      -  misc_feature   HIV-1 Ψ (across the origin): packaging signal of human immunodeficiency virus type 1
