[The description below was written by a language model from this plasmid's Addgene catalogue record and pLannotate feature annotations shown in this document.]
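Description:
pHR-GAL4-PDL1-IRES-mCherry-PGK-BFP is a 12.2 kb self-inactivating HIV-1 lentiviral transfer vector built on the pHR backbone for mammalian expression. It serves as a response element (reporter/payload) construct for synNotch receptors that release a Gal4 DNA-binding domain–VP64 transcriptional activator. In bacteria it is maintained through a high-copy ColE1/pUC-type origin and selected with ampicillin via the AmpR β-lactamase gene. The backbone also retains remnants of older vector sequences, including an SV40 promoter with gpt fragments and SV40 small t intron and poly(A) elements, as well as fragments of TcR, rop and lacI. The viral portion contains a truncated 5' LTR, the Ψ packaging signal with a gag fragment, RRE, cPPT/CTS, WPRE and a ΔU3 3' LTR. Packaging and integration therefore depend on helper functions supplied in trans, and the integrated provirus lacks LTR promoter activity.

The inducible cassette places human PD-L1 (CD274, wild-type, made from a synthesized fragment) downstream of a minimal CMV promoter. The GAL4-responsive sites implied by the name and purpose are not annotated in the feature table, but would be expected upstream of this minimal promoter. An EMCV IRES links PD-L1 to mCherry on one transcript, so red fluorescence reports when synNotch activation has switched on the PD-L1 payload. A separate mouse PGK promoter constitutively drives TagBFP, marking transduced cells whatever their induction state. The associated work concerns engineering synthetic suppressor T cells that deliver locally targeted immunoprotective programs. Here, antigen recognition by the synNotch receptor would trigger expression of the PD-1 ligand to dampen nearby T cell activity.
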