Addgene plasmid #223208: pHR-GAL4-PDL1-IRES-mCherry-PGK-BFP
Purpose: Lentiviral vector - mCherry reporter and PDL1 for Gal4DBDVP64 synNotch receptors with a constitutive BFP
Depositing lab: Wendell Lim. Depositing organization: University of California, San Francisco (UCSF). Publication: Engineering synthetic suppressor T cells that execute locally targeted immunoprotective programs. Reddy NR, Maachi H, Xiao Y, Simic MS, Yu W, Tonai Y, Cabanillas DA, Serrano-Wu E, Pauerstein PT, Tamaki W, Allen GM, Parent AV, Hebrok M, Lim WA. Science. 2024 Dec 6;386(6726):eadl4793. doi: 10.1126/science.adl4793. Epub 2024 Dec 6. PubMed 39636990.
Backbone
  Vector backbone: pHR
  Backbone manufacturer: Ron Vale (Addgene # 60906)
  Vector type: Mammalian Expression, Lentiviral
Growth in bacteria
  Bacterial resistance: Ampicillin, 100 μg/mL
  Growth temperature: 37°C
  Growth strain: NEB Stable
  Copy number: High Copy
Gene/Insert
  Gene/Insert name: PDL1
  Species: H. sapiens (human)
  Entrez Gene: CD274 (a.k.a. ADMIO5, B7-H, B7H1, PD-L1, PDCD1L1, PDCD1LG1, PDL1, hPD-L1)
Terms and licenses: Academic/Nonprofit Terms; Industry Terms: Not Available to Industry
Depositor comments: Created with PDL1 gblock (WT)
How to cite: pHR-GAL4-PDL1-IRES-mCherry-PGK-BFP was a gift from Wendell Lim (Addgene plasmid # 223208 ; http://n2t.net/addgene:223208 ; RRID:Addgene_223208)
